>Addgene plasmid #202187 | pUBQ10:LLFLS2-1 | addgene full sequence | sequence record 399701 | Addgene NGS Result
TGAGCGTCGGAAAGGCGCTCGGTCTTGCCTTGCTCGTCGGTGATGTACTTCACCAGCTCCGCGAAGTCGC
TCTTCTTGATGGAGCGCATGGGGACGTGCTTGGCAATCACGCGCACCCCCCGGCCGTTTTAGCGGCTAAA
AAAGTCATGGCTCTGCCCTCGGGCGGACCACGCCCATCATGACCTTGCCAAGCTCGTCCTGCTTCTCTTC
GATCTTCGCCAGCAGGGCGAGGATCGTGGCATCACCGAACCGCGCCGTGCGCGGGTCGTCGGTGAGCCAG
AGTTTCAGCAGGCCGCCCAGGCGGCCCAGGTCGCCATTGATGCGGGCCAGCTCGCGGACGTGCTCATAGT
CCACGACGCCCGTGATTTTGTAGCCCTGGCCGACGGCCAGCAGGTAGGCCGACAGGCTCATGCCGGCCGC
CGCCGCCTTTTCCTCAATCGCTCTTCGTTCGTCTGGAAGGCAGTACACCTTGATAGGTGGGCTGCCCTTC
CTGGTTGGCTTGGTTTCATCAGCCATCCGCTTGCCCTCATCTGTTACGCCGGCGGTAGCCGGCCAGCCTC
GCAGAGCAGGATTCCCGTTGAGCACCGCCAGGTGCGAATAAGGGACAGTGAAGAAGGAACACCCGCTCGC
GGGTGGGCCTACTTCACCTATCCTGCCCGGCTGACGCCGTTGGATACACCAAGGAAAGTCTACACGAACC
CTTTGGCAAAATCCTGTATATCGTGCGAAAAAGGATGGATATACCGAAAAAATCGCTATAATGACCCCGA
AGCAGGGTTATGCAGCGGAAAAGCGCCACGCTTCCCGAAGGGAGAAAGGCGGACAGGTATCCGGTAAGCG
GCAGGGTCGGAACAGGAGAGCGCACGAGGGAGCTTCCAGGGGGAAACGCCTGGTATCTTTATAGTCCTGT
CGGGTTTCGCCACCTCTGACTTGAGCGTCGATTTTTGTGATGCTCGTCAGGGGGGCGGAGCCTATGGAAA
AACGCCAGCAACGCGGCCTTTTTACGGTTCCTGGCCTTTTGCTGGCCTTTTGCTCACATGTTCTTTCCTG
CGTTATCCCCTGATTCTGTGGATAACCGTATTACCGCCTTTGAGTGAGCTGATACCGCTCGCCGCAGCCG
AACGACCGAGCGCAGCGAGTCAGTGAGCGAGGAAGCGGAAGAGCGCCAGAAGGCCGCCAGAGAGGCCGAG
CGCGGCCGTGAGGCTTGGACGCTAGGGCAGGGCATGAAAAAGCCCGTAGCGGGCTGCTACGGGCGTCTGA
CGCGGTGGAAAGGGGGAGGGGATGTTGTCTACATGGCTCTGCTGTAGTGAGTGGGTTGCGCTCCGGCAGC
GGTCCTGATCAATCGTCACCCTTTCTCGGTCCTTCAACGTTCCTGACAACGAGCCTCCTTTTCGCCAATC
CATCGACAATCACCGCGAGTCCCTGCTCGAACGCTGCGTCCGGACCGGCTTCGTCGAAGGCGTCTATCGC
GGCCCGCAACAGCGGCGAGAGCGGAGCCTGTTCAACGGTGCCGCCGCGCTCGCCGGCATCGCTGTCGCCG
GCCTGCTCCTCAAGCACGGCCCCAACAGTGAAGTAGCTGATTGTCATCAGCGCATTGACGGCGTCCCCGG
CCGAAAAACCCGCCTCGCAGAGGAAGCGAAGCTGCGCGTCGGCCGTTTCCATCTGCGGTGCGCCCGGTCG
CGTGCCGGCATGGATGCGCGCGCCATCGCGGTAGGCGAGCAGCGCCTGCCTGAAGCTGCGGGCATTCCCG
ATCAGAAATGAGCGCCAGTCGTCGTCGGCTCTCGGCACCGAATGCGTATGATTCTCCGCCAGCATGGCTT
CGGCCAGTGCGTCGAGCAGCGCCCGCTTGTTCCTGAAGTGCCAGTAAAGCGCCGGCTGCTGAACCCCCAA
CCGTTCCGCCAGTTTGCGTGTCGTCAGACCGTCTACGCCGACCTCGTTCAACAGGTCCAGGGCGGCACGG
ATCACTGTATTCGGCTGCAACTTTGTCATGCTTGACACTTTATCACTGATAAACATAATATGTCCACCAA
CTTATCAGTGATAAAGAATCCGCGCGTTCAATCGGACCAGCGGAGGCTGGTCCGGAGGCCAGACGTGAAA
CCCAACATACCCCTGATCGTAATTCTGAGCACTGTCGCGCTCGACGCTGTCGGCATCGGCCTGATTATGC
CGGTGCTGCCGGGCCTCCTGCGCGATCTGGTTCACTCGAACGACGTCACCGCCCACTATGGCATTCTGCT
GGCGCTGTATGCGTTGGTGCAATTTGCCTGCGCACCTGTGCTGGGCGCGCTGTCGGATCGTTTCGGGCGG
CGGCCAATCTTGCTCGTCTCGCTGGCCGGCGCCAGATCTGGGGAACCCTGTGGTTGGCATGCACATACAA
ATGGACGAACGGATAAACCTTTTCACGCCCTTTTAAATATCCGATTATTCTAATAAACGCTCTTTTCTCT
TAGGTTTACCCGCCAATATATCCTGTCAAACACTGATAGTTTAAACTGAAGGCGGGAAACGACAATCTGA
TCATGAGCGGAGAATTAAGGGAGTCACGTTATGACCCCCGCCGATGACGCGGGACAAGCCGTTTTACGTT
TGGAACTGACAGAACCGCAACGTTGAAGGAGCCACTCAGCCGCGGGTTTCTGGAGTTTAATGAGCTAAGC
ACATACGTCAGAAACCATTATTGCGCGTTCAAAAGTCGCCTAAGGTCACTATCAGCTAGCAAATATTTCT
TGTCAAAAATGCTCCACTGACGTTCCATAAATTCCCCTCGGTATCCAATTAGAGTCTCATATTCACTCTC
AATCCAAATAATCTGCACCGGATCTGGATCGTTTCGCATGATTGAACAAGATGGATTGCACGCAGGTTCT
CCGGCCGCTTGGGTGGAGAGGCTATTCGGCTATGACTGGGCACAACAGACAATCGGCTGCTCTGATGCCG
CCGTGTTCCGGCTGTCAGCGCAGGGGCGCCCGGTTCTTTTTGTCAAGACCGACCTGTCCGGTGCCCTGAA
TGAACTGCAGGACGAGGCAGCGCGGCTATCGTGGCTGGCCACGACGGGCGTTCCTTGCGCAGCTGTGCTC
GACGTTGTCACTGAAGCGGGAAGGGACTGGCTGCTATTGGGCGAAGTGCCGGGGCAGGATCTCCTGTCAT
CTCACCTTGCTCCTGCCGAGAAAGTATCCATCATGGCTGATGCAATGCGGCGGCTGCATACGCTTGATCC
GGCTACCTGCCCATTCGACCACCAAGCGAAACATCGCATCGAGCGAGCACGTACTCGGATGGAAGCCGGT
CTTGTCGATCAGGATGATCTGGACGAAGAGCATCAGGGGCTCGCGCCAGCCGAACTGTTCGCCAGGCTCA
AGGCGCGCATGCCCGACGGCGATGATCTCGTCGTGACCCATGGCGATGCCTGCTTGCCGAATATCATGGT
GGAAAATGGCCGCTTTTCTGGATTCATCGACTGTGGCCGGCTGGGTGTGGCGGACCGCTATCAGGACATA
GCGTTGGCTACCCGTGATATTGCTGAAGAGCTTGGCGGCGAATGGGCTGACCGCTTCCTCGTGCTTTACG
GTATCGCCGCTCCCGATTCGCAGCGCATCGCCTTCTATCGCCTTCTTGACGAGTTCTTCTGAGCGGGACT
CTGGGGTTCGAAATGACCGACCAAGCGACGCCCAACCTGCCATCACGAGATTTCGATTCCACCGCCGCCT
TCTATGAAAGGTTGGGCTTCGGAATCGTTTTCCGGGACGCCGGCTGGATGATCCTCCAGCGCGGGGATCT
CATGCTGGAGTTCTTCGCCCACGGGATCTCTGCGGAACAGGCGGTCGAAGGTGCCGATATCATTACGACA
GCAACGGCCGACAAGCACAACGCCACGATCCTGAGCGACAATATGATCGGGCCCGGCGTCCACATCAACG
GCGTCGGCGGCGACTGCCCAGGCAAGACCGAGATGCACCGCGATATCTTGCTGCGTTCGGATATTTTCGT
GGAGTTCCCGCCACAGACCCGGATGATCCCCGATCGTTCAAACATTTGGCAATAAAGTTTCTTAAGATTG
AATCCTGTTGCCGGTCTTGCGATGATTATCATATAATTTCTGTTGAATTACGTTAAGCATGTAATAATTA
ACATGTAATGCATGACGTTATTTATGAGATGGGTTTTTATGATTAGAGTCCCGCAATTATACATTTAATA
CGCGATAGAAAACAAAATATAGCGCGCAAACTAGGATAAATTATCGCGCGCGGTGTCATCTATGTTACTA
GATCGGGCCTCCTGTC
[82 nt withheld, positions 4287-4368]
GCTCTGAGGGA
[161 nt withheld, positions 4380-4540]
T
[41 nt withheld, positions 4542-4582]
T
[62 nt withheld, positions 4584-4645]
A
[35 nt withheld, positions 4647-4681]
CCTCCCTCAATCGGTTGAATGTCGCCCTTTTGTCTTTGGCCCAATACGCAAACCGCCTCTCCCCGCGCGT
TGGCCGATTCATTAATGCAGCTGGCACGACAGGTTTCCCGACTGGAAAGCGGGCAGTGAGCGCAACGCAA
TTAATGTGAGTTAGCTCACTCATTAGGCACCCCAGGCTTTACACTTTATGCTTCCGGCTCGTATGTTGTG
TGGAATTGTGAGCGGATAACAATTTCACACAGGAAACAGCTATGACCATGATTACGCCAAGCTTGATCAG
GATATTCTTGTTTAAGATGTTGAACTCTATGGAGGTTTGTATGAACTGATGATCTAGGACCGGATAAGTT
CCCTTCTTCATAGCGAACTTATTCAAAGAATGTTTTGTGTATCATTCTTGTTACATTGTTATTAATGAAA
AAATATTATTGGTCATTGGACTGAACACGAGTGTTAAATATGGACCAGGCCCCAAATAAGATCCATTGAT
ATATGAATTAAATAACAAGAATAAATCGAGTCACCAAACCACTTGCCTTTTTTAACGAGACTTGTTCACC
AACTTGATACAAAAGTCATTATCCTATGCAAATCAATAATCATACAAAAATATCCAATAACACTAAAAAA
TTAAAAGAAATGGATAATTTCACAATATGTTATACGATAAAGAAGTTACTTTTCCAAGAAATTCACTGAT
TTTATAAGCCCACTTGCATTAGATAAATGGCAAAAAAAAACAAAAAGGAAAAGAAATAAAGCACGAAGAA
TTCTAGAAAATACGAAATACGCTTCAATGCAGTGGGACCCACGGTTCAATTATTGCCAATTTTCAGCTCC
ACCGTATATTTAAAAAATAAAACGATAATGCTAAAAAAATATAAATCGTAACGATCGTTAAATCTCAACG
GCTGGATCTTATGACGACCGTTAGAAATTGTGGTTGTCGACGAGTCAGTAATAAACGGCGTCAAAGTGGT
TGCAGCCGGCACACACGAGTCGTGTTTATCAACTCAAAGCACAAATACTTTTCCTCAACCTAAAAATAAG
GCAATTAGCCAAAAACAACTTTGCGTGTAAACAACGCTCAATACACGTGTCATTTTATTATTAGCTATTG
CTTCACCGCCTTAGCTTTCTCGTGACCTAGTCGTCCTCGTCTTTTCTTCTTCTTCTTCTATAAAACAATA
CCCAAAGAGCTCTTCTTCTTCACAATTCAGATTTCAATTTCTCAAAATCTTAAAAACTTTCTCTCAATTC
TCTCTACCGTGATCAAGGCTAGAGTTATCAACAAGTTTGTACAAAAAAGCAGGCTCCGCGGCCGCCCCCT
TCACCATGGAGTCTAAAAGGGTCAGCTTCAGCTTAATCATAGTCTTATTTTGTTCTTTCTTTTTCACTGT
TGTATTATCAACTGCAGAACGAAGCTTAGAAGAAGTAGAAACTGAAGCCTTGAAGGCCTTTAAGAATGGC
ATCACCAGTGACACTTTAGGAGCACTTGCCGATTGGAATGACACAAATCAAATTCATCACTGCAACTGGT
CTGGAATCACCTGTAACTCTTCCTCAAAGCATGTCACTGCCATTAAACTCGTCGACAAGCAGCTCCAAGG
CCAGATATCTCCATTCCTTGGCAACCTTTCAGCCCTCCAGGTTCTTGATTTATCTTTGAATTCATTCTCA
CGGAGTATTCCAGCTCAGCTGGGGCAATGCTCCCAGCTTGCTGAACTAACTCTGTACTACAATTCTCTTT
CGGGTTCCATTCCACCAGAAATAGGATCCCTTCAGAATCTGCAAGCAATAGACTTAGGAAATAACTTCTT
GAATGGAAGCATACCCGAAAGCATTTGCAACTGTACTTCCTTGTTAGCGCTTGGTCTCATTTTCAACAAT
CTTACTGGTACAATCCCAAAAGACATAGGAAATTTGAGAAGCCTTCAAATGTTTGTAGCATACCACAACA
AGCTTGTAGGATCAATTCCAGTTTCCATGGGTAGATTAGAGGCCCTGCAAGCTCTAGATGTGAGTCAGAA
CATGTTGTCGGGAACAATACCTCCAGAAATAGGAAACCTGTCAGACTTAGAATACCTTCAGTTATTTCAA
AATTCTATTGGAGGAAGAATCCCGTCCCAACTAGGCAATTTTACAAAGCTTCTCGCCCTTGAACTGTACA
CCAATCAGCTCACCGGAAGCATTCCCTCTGAGCTTGGAAATTTGGCTAGCTTACAATCAATGCATCTATA
CGAAAATAGATTGAACTCCACAATCCCAATTTCTTTGTTCCAGCTGAAATCTTTAACTCGTTTAGGACTC
TCCCAGAATGAGTTGACCGGAACATTACCCCTTGAGCTAGGATATTTAAGGTCATTACGAGTATTGACCC
TACATTCCAATAAGTTCACCGGGGAGATCCCTTCTTCATTGACAAACCTGACAAATTTAACCTATTTGTC
AATGAGCTTCAATTCCTTAACAGGGAAGCTTCCATCAAACATCGGGTTGCTTTATAACCTCGAAAATCTG
ACCATGAATAACAATCTTCTTGAGGGAACCATTCCATCTAGTATCACAAACTGTACCCATCTCGCATCCA
TAGGTTTGGCATTCAATAGGATTACTGGGAGAATTCCCACTGGTTTAGGAAAGATGCAAAACCTTACATT
CCTATCTTTGTCATCAAATGGTATGTCCGGAGAAATCCCCGATGATCTTTTCAATTGCTCAAATCTTGAA
ATTCTCGATCTGAGTGAAAACAATTTCAGTGGACTGCTGAAACCAGGAATCGGAAAGCTTAATAATCTCA
AGATTATGAAAATCCGAACAAATTCCTTTATTGGGCCAATTCCACCAGAGATCGGCAATCTGAGCCAACT
CATGACCTTGTCTCTTGCTGAAAATAGTTTCACTGGTCCTATTACATCAGAGTTATCCAAGCTTTCTCAC
CTTCAAGGACTCTCTTTGCATCACAACCGTCTAGAAGGTGCAATGCCTGACAGACTATTTGAACTGAAGC
AGCTAACCTATCTTGATTTGCAGCAAAACAAGTTGACAGGTCCAATTCCAAATGCTGTCTCAAATCTTGG
GTTGCTTTCATACTTGAACCTCCAAGGCAACAATCTTAACGGGTCAATACCAATAAGCATGGAGAGTCTT
CATCGACTTTTGACCCTGGATCTCTCTCACAACCATTTAACAGGATCCATTCCAGGACCTACGATTGCAG
GTATGGGGAGTATACAAATATATTTGAACTTCTCATACAATTTCCTGGAGGGAAGTATTCCAGATGAGCT
CGGTAAGCTGGAAATGGCACAAGCCATTGACATTTCAAACAATAACCTCTCAGGGAAAATTCCTAAAATG
CTTCAAGGCTGCAGAAATCTGTTCTCTCTTGATCTGTCAGGAAATAAACTTTCTGGTGCAATCCCTCCAG
AAGTTTTTGGTCGAGTGGATATGCTTATGAGCTTGAACCTTTCAAAAAATGGTTTAGACGGTGAAATTCC
TGAAGAGTTGGCAAATTTGAAGCATCTTAGCTCGTTGGACCTTTCTCACAACAAGTTGACAGGCATCATC
CCTGAAAGCCTGGCCAATCTTTCCTCCTTGAAACAACTGAACCTTTCTTTCAATCAACTTGAAGGCCGTA
TTCCTGAATCCGGCATATTCAGAAGCATTAACATGTCTAATTTGGATGGAAACCCAGCTCTGTGCGGAAC
AAAAACTCTCAGAGCATGCAGCTCAACGAGGAAAAACTCCCATCATTTGTCCAAGAGGACAAAGTTGGTA
CTTGGCTGCTCAGTTGCTGTTGCTCTGGTTCTAGTTCTCGTGCTACTGATGTTAGCACTCAGTCAATATC
GATATGGCAAAAGGAGGAAGTCAGAAAGGGTTGAGGCCCAAGAACCAGAGTTCATTTCCGCAATGACACT
TAAAAGGTTTGATCGAACAGAATTAGAAAATGCTACCGGCTCCTTCAGTGAGAACAATATTATTGGTAAC
AGCAGTTTGAGTACTGTTTACAAGGGTCGACTGGAAGATGGGGAGATCGTAGCAGTGAAAAAACTGAATT
TCCATCAATTCTCTGCAGAGTCTGACAAGAGCTTCTACCGCGAGGCCAAAACCTTAAAAGAGCTGAAGCA
CAGGAATCTGGTTAAGGTGCTGGGATATGCTTGGGAAAGTGGGAAACTCAAGGCATTGATTCTGGAGTAC
ATGGAAAATGGAAGCTTGGAAAGCGTTATACATGGACCTGGTGTGGATCACTCAAGGTGGACGCTGCCCA
AAAGAATCGATGTTCTTATTTCCGTTGCCAATGGGTTGGATTATTTGCATTCAGGTTATGACATCCCCAT
TGTTCACTGTGACATGAAGCCTTCCAATATTCTCTTAGACAGAGACTTTGAGGCTCATGTGAGCGATTTT
GGTACGTCTCGAATGTTGGATGTTCATCTGCAAGACCTCTCCTCGTTATCAACAGCTTTTCAAGGCACTA
TTGGCTACTTGGCACCAGGTAAATCTTTCGAGCTCATCAGCGTTTCCTTATTACAGGTCTTGATTTCTAT
GTAAGTCTTGTACTTAATCATATATGTGTTCTTTTCTTATCAGAATTTGCGTATATGAGGACAGTCACGA
CTAAAGTAGATGTGTTTAGCTTTGGTATAGTGGTCATGGAGTTCTTGACAAAACGGAGGCCAACAGGACT
GGATGAAGAGAATGGGTTGTCGCCTATCAGCTTGCGTCAACTTGTGGAGAAAGGTTTGGCAAATGGAATC
AACGGGGTTCGTCAAATCACGGACCCTAAACTGGTTTTGAGTAATTATGAAGAGCAGGAGCAGCACCAAG
TATTGGAAGAGCTCTTTAAACTAGCCTTAGTTTGTACTTCCTCAAATCCTGAGGATCGTCCCAATATGAA
TGAGGTGCTGTCTATGCTTCAGAAGCTAAGAGAAACAAGATTTGGAAATCGAGATGAACACTTTCCTTTC
GATGAAGGAGCCTCAAACACTACAGCGCCTTTAAAAGAACAGTTCTATAAGGGTGGGCGCGCCGACCCAG
CTTTCTTGTACAAAGTGGTTGATAACAGCGGGTTAATTAACATCTTTTACCCATACGATGTTCCTGACTA
TGCGGGCTATCCCTATGACGTCCCGGACTATGCAGGATCCTATCCATATGACGTTCCAGATTACGCTGCT
CAGTGCAGCGCTTAGAGCTCGAATTTCCCCGATCGTTCAAACATTTGGCAATAAAGTTTCTTAAGATTGA
ATCCTGTTGCCGGTCTTGCGATGATTATCATATAATTTCTGTTGAATTACGTTAAGCATGTAATAATTAA
CATGTAATGCATGACGTTATTTATGAGATGGGTTTTTATGATTAGAGTCCCGCAATTATACATTTAATAC
GCGATAGAAAACAAAATATAGCGCGCAAACTAGGATAAATTATCGCGCGCGGTGTCATCTATGTTACTAG
ATCGGGAATTAGCTTCATCAACGCAAGACATGCGCACGACCGTCTGACAGGAGAGGAATTTCCGACGAGC
ACAGAAAGGACTTGCTCTTGGACGTAGGCCTATTTCTCAGGCACATGTATCAAGTGTTCGGACGTGGGTT
TTCGATGGTGTATCAGCCGCCGCCAACTGGGAGATGAGGAGGCTTTCTTGGGGGGCAGTCAGCAGTTCAT
TTCACAAGACAGAGGAACTTGTAAGGAGATGCACTGATTTATCTTGGCGCAAACCAGCAGGACGAATTAG
TGGGAATAGCCCGCGAATATCTAAGTTATGCCTGTCGGCATGAGCAGAAACTTCCAATTCGAAACAGTTT
GGAGAGGTTGTTTTTGGGCATACCTTTTGTTAGTCAGCCTCTCGATTGCTCATCGTCATTACACAGTACC
GAAGTTTGATCGATCTAGTAACATAGATGACACCGCGCGCGATAATTTATCCTAGTTTGCGCGCTATATT
TTGTTTTCTATCGCGTATTAAATGTATAATTGCGGGACTCTAATCATAAAAACCCATCTCATAAATAACG
TCATGCATTACATGTTAATTATTACATGCTTAACGTAATTCAACAGAAATTATATGATAATCATCGCAAG
ACCGGCAACAGGATTCAATCTTAAGAAACTTTATTGCCAAATGTTTGAACGATCTGCTTCGACGCACTCC
TTCTTTACTCCACCATCTCGTCCTTATTGAAAACGTGGGTAGCACCAAAACGAATCAAGTCGCTGGAACT
GAAGTTACCAATCACGCTGGATGATTTGCCAGTTGGATTAATCTTGCCTTTCCCCGCATGAATAATATTG
ATGAATGCATGCGTGAGGGGTATTTCGATTTTGGCAATAGCTGCAATTGCCGCGACATCCTCCAACGAGC
ATAATTCTTCAGAAAAATAGCGATGTTCCATGTTGTCAGGGCATGCATGATGCACGTTATGAGGTGACGG
TGCTAGGCAGTATTCCCTCAAAGTTTCATAGTCAGTATCATATTCATCATTGCATTCCTGCAAGAGAGAA
TTGAGACGCAATCCACACGCTGCGGCAACCTTCCGGCGTTCGTGGTCTATTTGCTCTTGGACGTTGCAAA
CGTAAGTGTTGGATCCCGGTCGGCATCTACTCTATTCCTTTGCCCTCGGACGAGTGCTGGGGCGTCGGTT
TCCACTATCGGCGAGTACTTCTACACAGCCATCGGTCCAGACGGCCGCGCTTCTGCGGGCGATTTGTGTA
CGCCCGACAGTCCCGGCTCCGGATCGGACGATTGCGTCGCATCGACCCTGCGCCCAAGCTGCATCATCGA
AATTGCCGTCAACCAAGCTCTGATAGAGTTGGTCAAGACCAATGCGGAGCATATACGCCCGGAGCCGCGG
CGATCCTGCAAGCTCCGGATGCCTCCGCTCGAAGTAGCGCGTCTGCTGCTCCATACAAGCCAACCACGGC
CTCCAGAAGAAGATGTTGGCGACCTCGTATTGGGAATCCCCGAACATCGCCTCGCTCCAGTCAATGACCG
CTGTTATGCGGCCATTGTCCGTCAGGACATTGTTGGAGCCGAAATCCGCGTGCACGAGGTGCCGGACTTC
GGGGCAGTCCTCGGCCCAAAGCATCAGCTCATCGAGAGCCTGCGCGACGGACGCACTGACGGTGTCGTCC
ATCACAGTTTGCCAGTGATACACATGGGGATCAGCAATCGCGCATATGAAATCACGCCATGTAGTGTATT
GACCGATTCCTTGCGGTCCGAATGGGCCGAACCCGCTCGTCTGGCTAAGATCGGCCGCAGCGATCGCATC
CATGGCCTCCGCGACCGGCTGCAGAACAGCGGGCAGTTCGGTTTCAGGCAGGTCTTGCAACGTGACACCC
TGTGCACGGCGGGAGATGCAATAGGTCAGGCTCTCGCTGAATTCCCCAATGTCAAGCACTTCCGGAATCG
GGAGCGCGGCCGATGCAAAGTGCCGATAAACATAACGATCTTTGTAGAAACCATCGGCGCAGCTATTTAC
CCGCAGGACATATCCACGCCCTCCTACATCGAAGCTGAAAGCACGAGATTCTTCGCCCTCCGAGAGCTGC
ATCAGGTCGGAGACGCTGTCGAACTTTTCGATCAGAAACTTCTCGACAGACGTCGCGGTGAGTTCAGGCT
TTTTCATATCGGGGTCGTCCTCTCCAAATGAAATGAACTTCCTTATATAGAGGAAGGGTCTTGCGAAGGA
TAGTGGGATTGTGCGTCATCCCTTACGTCAGTGGAGATATCACATCAATCCACTTGCTTTGAAGACGTGG
TTGGAACGTCTTCTTTTTCCACGATGCTCCTCGTGGGTGGGGGTCCATCTTTGGGACCACTGTCGGCAGA
GGCATCTTGAACGATAGCCTTTCCTTTATCGCAATGATGGCATTTGTAGGTGCCACCTTCCTTTTCTACT
GTCCTTTTGATGAAGTGACAGATAGCTGGGCAATGGAATCCGAGGAGGTTTCCCGATATTACCCTTTGTT
GAAAAGTCTCAATAGCCCTTTGGTCTTCTGAGACTGTATCTTTGATATTCTTGGAGTAGACGAGAGTGTC
GTGCTCCACCATGTTGACGGATCTCTAGGACGCGTCGACGCGTCGACGCGTCGACGCGTCGACGCGTCCT
AGAAGCTAATTCACTGGCCGTCGTTTTACAACGTCGTGACTGGGAAAACCCTGGCGTTACCCAACTTAAT
CGCCTTGCAGCACATCCCCCTTTCGCCAGCTGGCGTAATAGCGAAGAGGCCCGCACCGATCGCCCTTCCC
AACAGTTGCGCAGCCTGAATG
[44 nt withheld, positions 12963-13006]
C
[141 nt withheld, positions 13008-13148]
CCTTTGACGTTGGAGTCCACGTTCTTT
[37 nt withheld, positions 13176-13212]
ACCCTATCTCGGGCTATTCTTTTGATTTATAAGGGATTTTGCCGATTTCGGAACCACCATCAAACAGGAT
TTTCGCCTGCTGGGGCAAACCAGCGTGGACCGCTTGCTGCAACTCTCTCAGGGCCAGGCGGTGAAGGGCA
ATCAGCTGTTGCCCGTCTCACTGGTGAAAAGAAAAACCACCCCAGTACATTAAAAACGTCCGCAATGTGT
TATTAAGTTGTCTAAGCGTCAATTTGTTTACACCACAATATATCCTGCCACCAGCCAGCCAACAGCTCCC
CGACCGGCAGCTCGGCACAAAATCACCACTCGATACAGGCAGCCCATCAGTCCGGGACGGCGTCAGCGGG
AGAGCCGTTGTAAGGCGGCAGACTTTGCTCATGTTACCGATGCTATTCGGAAGAACGGCAACTAAGCTGC
CGGGTTTGAAACACGGATGATCTCGCGGAGGGTAGCATGTTGATTGTAACGATGACAGAGCGTTGCTGCC
TGTGATCAAATATCATCTCCCTCGCAGAGATCCGAATTATCAGCCTTCTTATTCATTTCTCGCTTAACCG
TGACAGGCTGTCGATCTTGAGAACTATGCCGACATAATAGGAAATCGCTGGATAAAGCCGCTGAGGAAGC
TGAGTGGCGCTATTTCTTTAGAAGTGAACGTTGACGATATCAACTCCCCTATCCATTGCTCACCGAATGG
TACAGGTCGGGGACCCGAAGTTCCGACTGTCGGCCTGATGCATCCCCGGCTGATCGACCCCAGATCTGGG
GCTGAGAAAGCCCAGTAAGGAAACAACTGTAGGTTCGAGTCGCGAGATCCCCCGGAACCAAAGGAAGTAG
GTTAAACCCGCTCCGATCAGGCCGAGCCACGCCAGGCCGAGAACATTGGTTCCTGTAGGCATCGGGATTG
GCGGATCAAACACTAAAGCTACTGGAACGAGCAGAAGTCCTCCGGCCGCCAGTTGCCAGGCGGTAAAGGT
GAGCAGAGGCACGGGAGGTTGCCACTTGCGGGTCAGCACGGTTCCGAACGCCATGGAAACCGCCCCCGCC
AGGCCCGCTGCGACGCCGACAGGATCTAGCGCTGCGTTTGGTGTCAACACCAACAGCGCCACGCCCGCAG
TTCCGCAAATAGCCCCCAGGACCGCCATCAATCGTATCGGGCTACCTAGCAGAGCGGCAGAGATGAACAC
GACCATCAGCGGCTGCACAGCGCCTACCGTCGCCGCGACCCCGCCCGGCAGGCGGTAGACCGAAATAAAC
AACAAGCTCCAGAATAGCGAAATATTAAGTGCGCCGAGGATGAAGATGCGCATCCACCAGATTCCCGTTG
GAATCTGTCGGACGATCATCACGAGCAATAAACCCGCCGGCAACGCCCGCAGCAGCATACCGGCGACCCC
TCGGCCTCGCTGTTCGGGCTCCACGAAAACGCCGGACAGATGCGCCTTGTGAGCGTCCTTGGGGCCGTCC
TCCTGTTTGAAGACCGACAGCCCAATGATCTCGCCGTCGATGTAGGCGCCGAATGCCACGGCATCTCGCA
ACCGTTCAGCGAACGCCTCCATGGGCTTTTTCTCCTCGTGCTCGTAAACGGACCCGAACATCTCTGGAGC
TTTCTTCAGGGCCGACAATCGGATCTCGCGGAAATCCTGCACGTCGGCCGCTCCAAGCCGTCGAATCTGA
GCCTTAATCACAATTGTCAATTTTAATCCTCTGTTTATCGGCAGTTCGTAGAGCGCGCCGTGCGTCCCGA
GCGATACTGAGCGAAGCAAGTGCGTCGAGCAGTGCCCGCTTGTTCCTGAAATGCCAGTAAAGCGCTGGCT
GCTGAACCCCCAGCCGGAACTGACCCCACAAGGCCCTAGCGTTTGCAATGCACCAGGTCATCATTGACCC
AGGCGTGTTCCACCAGGCCGCTGCCTCGCAACTCTTCGCAGGCTTCGCCGACCTGCTCGCGCCACTTCTT
CACGCGGGTGGAATCCGATCCGCACATGAGGCGGAAGGTTTCCAGCTTGAGCGGGTACGGCTCCCGGTGC
GAGCTGAAATAGTCGAACATCCGTCGGGCCGTCGGCGACAGCTTGCGGTACTTCTCCCATATGAATTTCG
TGTAGTGGTCGCCAGCAAACAGCACGACGATTTCCTCGTCGATCAGGACCTGGCAACGGGACGTTTTCTT
GCCACGGTCCAGGACGCGGAAGCGGTGCAGCAGCGACACCGATTCCAGGTGCCCAACGCGGTCGGACGTG
AAGCCCATCGCCGTCGCCTGTAGGCGCGACAGGCATTCCTCGGCCTTCGTGTAATACCGGCCATTGATCG
ACCAGCCCAGGTCCTGGCAAAGCTCGTAGAACGTGAAGGTGATCGGCTCGCCGATAGGGGTGCGCTTCGC
GTACTCCAACACCTGCTGCCACACCAGTTCGTCATCGTCGGCCCGCAGCTCGACGCCGGTGTAGGTGATC
TTCACGTCCTTGTTGACGTGGAAAATGACCTTGTTTTGCAGCGCCTCGCGCGGGATTTTCTTGTTGCGCG
TGGTGAACAGGGCAGAGCGGGCCGTGTCGTTTGGCATCGCTCGCATCGTGTCCGGCCACGGCGCAATATC
GAACAAGGAAAGCTGCATTTCCTTGATCTGCTGCTTCGTGTGTTTCAGCAACGCGGCCTGCTTGGCCTCG
CTGACCTGTTTTGCCAGGTCCTCGCCGGCGGTTTTTCGCTTCTTGGTCGTCATAGTTCCTCGCGTGTCGA
TGGTCATCGACTTCGCCAAACCTGCCGCCTCCTGTTCGAGACGACGCGAACGCTCCACGGCGGCCGATGG
CGCGGGCAGGGCAGGGGGAGCCAGTTGCACGCTGTCGCGCTCGATCTTGGCCGTAGCTTGCTGGACCATC
GAGCCGACGGACTGGAAGGTTTCGCGGGGCGCACGCATGACGGTGCGGCTTGCGATGGTTTCGGCATCCT
CGGCGGAAAACCCCGCGTCGATCAGTTCTTGCCTGTATGCCTTCCGGTCAAACGTCCGATTCATTCACCC
TCCTTGCGGGATTGCCCCGACTCACGCCGGGGCAATGTGCCCTTATTCCTGATTTGACCCGCCTGGTGCC
TTGGTGTCCAGATAATCCACCTTATCGGCAATGAAGTCGGTCCCGTAGACCGTCTGGCCGTCCTTCTCGT
ACTTGGTATTCCGAATCTTGCCCTGCACGAATACCAGCGACCCCTTGCCCAAATACTTGCCGTGGGCCTC
GGCCTGAGAGCCAAAACACTTGATGCGGAAGAAGTCGGTGCGCTCCTGCTTGTCGCCGGCATCGTTGCGC
CACATCTAGGTACTAAAACAATTCATCCAGTAAAATATAATATTTTATTTTCTCCCAATCAGGCTTGATC
CCCAGTAAGTCAAAAAATAGCTCGACATACTGTTCTTCCCCGATATCCTCCCTGATCGACCGGACGCAGA
AGGCAATGTCATACCACTTGTCCGCCCTGCCGCTTCTCCCAAGATCAATAAAGCCACTTACTTTGCCATC
TTTCACAAAGATGTTGCTGTCTCCCAGGTCGCCGTGGGAAAAGACAAGTTCCTCTTCGGGCTTTTCCGTC
TTTAAAAAATCATACAGCTCGCGCGGATCTTTAAATGGAGTGTCTTCTTCCCAGTTTTCGCAATCCACAT
CGGCCAGATCGTTATTCAGTAAGTAATCCAATTCGGCTAAGCGGCTGTCTAAGCTATTCGTATAGGGACA
ATCCGATATGTCGATGGAGTGAAAGAGCCTGATGCACTCCGCATACAGCTCGATAATCTTTTCAGGGCTT
TGTTCATCTTCATACTCTTCCGAGCAAAGGACGCCATCGGCCTCACTCATGAGCAGATTGCTCCAGCCAT
CATGCCGTTCAAAGTGCAGGACCTTTGGAACAGGCAGCTTTCCTTCCAGCCATAGCATCATGTCCTTTTC
CCGTTCCACATCATAGGTGGTCCCTTTATACCGGCTGTCCGTCATTTTTAAATATAGGTTTTCATTTTCT
CCCACCAGCTTATATACCTTAGCAGGAGACATTCCTTCCGTATCTTTTACGCAGCGGTATTTTTCGATCA
GTTTTTTCAATTCCGGTGATATTCTCATTTTAGCCATTTATTATTTCCTTCCTCTTTTCTACAGTATTTA
AAGATACCCCAAGAAGCTAATTATAACAAGACGAACTCCAATTCACTGTTCCTTGCATTCTAAAACCTTA
AATACCAGAAAACAGCTTTTTCAAAGTTGTTTTCAAAGTTGGCGTATAACATAGTATCGACGGAGCCGAT
TTTGAAACCACAATTATGGGTGATGCTGCCAACTTACTGATTTAGTGTATGATGGTGTTTTTGAGGTGCT
CCAGTGGCTTCTGTTTCTATCAGCTGTCCCTCCTGTTCAGCTACTGACGGGGTGGTGCGTAACGGCAAAA
GCACCGCCGGACATCAGCGCTATCTCTGCTCTCACTGCCGTAAAACATGGCAACTGCAGTTCACTTACAC
CGCTTCTCAACCCGGTACGCACCAGAAAATCATTGATATGGCCATGAATGGCGTTGGATGCCGGGCAACA
GCCCGCATTATGGGCGTTGGCCTCAACACGATTTTACGTCACTTAAAAAACTCAGGCCGCAGTCGGTAAC
CTCGCGCATACAGCCGGGCAGTGACGTCATCGTCTGCGCGGAAATGGACGAACAGTGGGGCTATGTCGGG
GCTAAATCGCGCCAGCGCTGGCTGTTTTACGCGTATGACAGTCTCCGGAAGACGGTTGTTGCGCACGTAT
TCGGTGAACGCACTATGGCGACGCTGGGGCGTCTTATGAGCCTGCTGTCACCCTTTGACGTGGTGATATG
GATGACGGATGGCTGGCCGCTGTATGAATCCCGCCTGAAGGGAAAGCTGCACGTAATCAGCAAGCGATAT
ACGCAGCGAATTGAGCGGCATAACCTGAATCTGAGGCAGCACCTGGCACGGCTGGGACGGAAGTCGCTGT
CGTTCTCAAAATCGGTGGAGCTGCATGACAAAGTCATCGGGCATTATCTGAACATAAAACACTATCAATA
AGTTGGAGTCATTACCCAATTATGATAGAATTTACAAGCTATAAGGTTATTGTCCTGGGTTTCAAGCATT
AGTCCATGCAAGTTTTTATGCTTTGCCCATTCTATAGATATATTGATAAGCGCGCTGCCTATGCCTTGCC
CCCTGAAATCCTTACATACGGCGATATCTTCTATATAAAAGATATATTATCTTATCAGTATTGTCAATAT
ATTCAAGGCAATCTGCCTCCTCATCCTCTTCATCCTCTTCGTCTTGGTAGCTTTTTAAATATGGCGCTTC
ATAGAGTAATTCTGTAAAGGTCCAATTCTCGTTTTCATACCTCGGTATAATCTTACCTATCACCTCAAAT
GGTTCGCTGGGTTTATCGCACCCCCGAACACGAGCACGGCACCCGCGACCACTATGCCAAGAATGCCCAA
GGTAAAAATTGCCGGCCCCGCCATGAAGTCCGTGAATGCCCCGACGGCCGAAGTGAAGGGCAGGCCGCCA
CCCAGGCCGCCGCCCTCACTGCCCGGCACCTGGTCGCTGAATGTCGATGCCAGCACCTGCGGCACGTCAA
TGCTTCCGGGCGTCGCGCTCGGGCTGATCGCCCATCCCGTTACTGCCCCGATCCCGGCAATGGCAAGGAC
TGCCAGCGCTGCCATTTTTGGGGTGAGGCCGTTCGCGGCCGAGGGGCGCAGCCCCTGGGGGGATGGGAGG
CCCGCGTTAGCGGGCCGGGAGGGTTCGAGAAGGGGGGGCACCCCCCTTCGGCGTGCGCGGTCACGCGCAC
AGGGCGCAGCCCTGGTTAAAAACAAGGTTTATAAATATTGGTTTAAAAGCAGGTTAAAAGACAGGTTAGC
GGTGGCCGAAAAACGGGCGGAAACCCTTGCAAATGCTGGATTTTCTGCCTGTGGACAGCCCCTCAAATGT
CAATAGGTGCGCCCCTCATCTGTCAGCACTCTGCCCCTCAAGTGTCAAGGATCGCGCCCCTCATCTGTCA
GTAGTCGCGCCCCTCAAGTGTCAATACCGCAGGGCACTTATCCCCAGGCTTGTCCACATCATCTGTGGGA
AACTCGCGTAAAATCAGGCGTTTTCGCCGATTTGCGAGGCTGGCCAGCTCCACGTCGCCGGCCGAAATCG
AGCCTGCCCCTCATCTGTCAACGCCGCGCCGGGTGAGTCGGCCCCTCAAGTGTCAACGTCCGCCCCTCAT
CTGTCAGTGAGGGCCAAGTTTTCCGCGAGGTATCCACAACGCCGGCGGCCGCGGTGTCTCGCACACGGCT
TCGACGGCGTTTCTGGCGCGTTTGCAGGGCCATAGACGGCCGCCAGCCCAGCGGCGAGGGCAACCAGCCC
GG
Features (pLannotate 1.2.2; 39 found; start..end, strand, type, name):
     12..107     -  CDS            traI (fragment): TRAI6_ECOLX - Experimental evidence at protein level: Swiss-Prot protein existence level 1. The initiation process of transfer DNA synthesis requires the interaction of at least three plasmid-specific components (TraH, I, and J) at the transfer origin resulting in the assembly of a specialised nucleoprotein complex - the relaxosome. Site- and strand-specific cleavage at the transfer origin is dependent on TraI and TraJ. From Escherichia coli.
    145..516     -  CDS            traJ: oriT-recognizing protein; traJ
    549..658     -  oriT           oriT: incP origin of transfer
    790..980     +  rep_origin     ori (fragment): high-copy-number ColE1/pMB1/pBR322/pUC origin of replication
   1339..1989    -  CDS            TetR: tetracycline resistance regulatory protein; tetR
   2095..2344    +  CDS            TcR (fragment): tetracycline efflux protein; tetA; confers resistance to tetracycline
   2454..2478    -  misc_feature   RB T-DNA repeat: right border repeat from nopaline C58 T-DNA
   2634..2817    +  promoter       NOS promoter: nopaline synthase promoter NOS promoter
   2838..3632    +  CDS            NeoR/KanR: aminoglycoside phosphotransferase from Tn5; aph(3')-II (or nptII); confers resistance to neomycin, kanamycin, and G418 (Geneticin®)
   3653..3802    +  CDS            ble (fragment): BLE_KLEPN - Experimental evidence at protein level: Swiss-Prot protein existence level 1. Binding protein with a strong affinity to the bleomycin family of antibiotics. Binds to CL990; an antimitotic-antibiotic compound. From Klebsiella pneumoniae.
   3809..4015    +  CDS            ocd (fragment): OCD_AGRFC - Experimental evidence at protein level: Swiss-Prot protein existence level 1. Catalyzes the conversion of L-ornithine into L-proline with release of ammonia. Is involved in the utilization of nopaline, a catabolic pathway that proceeds through L-arginine and L-ornithine to L-proline. Nopaline is a predominant opine in plant cells transformed with Ti plasmid pTiC58. From Agrobacterium fabrum (strain C58 / ATCC 33970) (Agrobacterium tumefaciens (strain C58)).
   4022..4274    +  terminator     NOS terminator: nopaline synthase terminator and poly(A) signal
   4278..4721    +  CDS            M13 gene III (fragment) (sequence partly withheld): pIII; III; minor coat protein
   4720..4810    +  CDS            lacI (fragment): lac repressor; lacI; The lac repressor binds to the lac operator to inhibit transcription in E. coli. This inhibition can be relieved by adding lactose or isopropyl-β-D-thiogalactopyranoside (IPTG).
   4823..4844    +  protein_bind   CAP binding site: CAP binding activates transcription in the presence of cAMP. E. coli catabolite activator protein
   4859..4889    +  promoter       lac promoter: promoter for the E. coli lac operon
   4893..4915    +  protein_bind   lac operator (fragment): The lac repressor binds to the lac operator to inhibit transcription in E. coli. This inhibition can be relieved by adding lactose or isopropyl-β-D-thiogalactopyranoside (IPTG). lac repressor encoded by lacI
   5972..5996    +  protein_bind   attB1: mutant version of attB; recombination site for the Gateway® BP reaction BP Clonase™
   8042..9178    +  CDS            FLS2 (fragment): FLS2_ORYSJ - Experimental evidence at protein level: Swiss-Prot protein existence level 1. Constitutes the pattern-recognition receptor (PPR) that determines the specific perception of flagellin (flg22), a potent elicitor of the defense response to pathogen-associated molecular patterns (PAMPs). Recognizes flg22 from Pseudomonas aeruginosa and Acidovorax avenae. flg22 is a peptide derived from the bacterial flagellin N-terminus sequence (PubMed:18986259, PubMed:25617720). Does not recognize flg22 from Xanthomonas oryzae pv. oryzae (Xoo) or Xanthomonas oryzae pv. oryzicola (Xoc) (PubMed:2561772
   9274..9612    +  CDS            FLS2 (fragment): FLS2_ARATH - Experimental evidence at protein level: Swiss-Prot protein existence level 1. Constitutes the pattern-recognition receptor (PPR) that determines the specific perception of flagellin (flg22), a potent elicitor of the defense response to pathogen-associated molecular patterns (PAMPs). Flagellin-binding to the receptor is the first step to initiate the innate immune MAP kinase signaling cascade (MEKK1, MKK4/MKK5 and MPK3/MPK6), resulting in enhanced resistance against pathogens. Binding to the effector AvrPto1 or to the phosphatase hopD2 from Pseudomonas syringae blocks the downstrea
   9716..9740    -  protein_bind   attB2: mutant version of attB; recombination site for the Gateway® BP reaction BP Clonase™
   9769..9858    +  CDS            3xHA: three tandem HA epitope tags
   9892..10144   +  terminator     NOS terminator: nopaline synthase terminator and poly(A) signal
  10573..10825   -  terminator     NOS terminator: nopaline synthase terminator and poly(A) signal
  10849..11277   -  CDS            nos (fragment): DHNO_AGRT7 - Protein inferred from homology: Swiss-Prot protein existence level 3. From Agrobacterium tumefaciens (strain T37).
  11293..12318   -  CDS            HygR: aminoglycoside phosphotransferase from E. coli; aph(4)-Ia; confers resistance to hygromycin
  12328..12672   -  promoter       CaMV 35S promoter: strong constitutive promoter from cauliflower mosaic virus
  12329..12375   -  promoter       minimal CaMV 35S promoter: minimal 35S promoter from cauliflower mosaic virus
  12810..12965   +  CDS            lacZα (fragment) (sequence partly withheld): LacZα fragment of β-galactosidase; lacZ fragment
  12963..13263   +  rep_origin     M13 ori (fragment) (sequence partly withheld): M13 bacteriophage origin of replication; arrow indicates direction of (+) strand synthesis
  13264..13394   +  CDS            lacI (fragment): lac repressor; lacI; The lac repressor binds to the lac operator to inhibit transcription in E. coli. This inhibition can be relieved by adding lactose or isopropyl-β-D-thiogalactopyranoside (IPTG).
  13448..13472   -  misc_feature   LB T-DNA repeat: left border repeat from nopaline C58 T-DNA
  14981..15044   -  CDS            TetR (fragment): tetracycline resistance regulatory protein; tetR
  15068..16216   -  CDS            trfA: trans-acting replication protein that binds to and activates oriV
  16515..17309   -  CDS            KanR: aminoglycoside phosphotransferase; aphA-3; confers resistance to kanamycin
  17501..18268   +  mobile_element IS1: prokaryotic transposable element IS1
  18277..18426   -  CDS            satA (fragment): STA_BACSU - Also known as yyaR. Experimental evidence at protein level: Swiss-Prot protein existence level 1. Involved in resistance to streptothricin, a broad-spectrum antibiotic produced by streptomycetes. Detoxifies streptothricin via acetylation of the beta amino group of the first beta-lysyl moiety of streptothricin. From Bacillus subtilis (strain 168).
  18622..18897   -  CDS            klaC (fragment): KLAC_ECOLX - Also known as telB. Protein predicted: Swiss-Prot protein existence level 4. Belongs to the kla operon, which is associated with cryptic tellurite resistance, and IncW plasmid fertility inhibition. From Escherichia coli.
  18961..8       -  rep_origin     oriV (across the origin): incP origin of replication
