[The description below was written by a language model from this plasmid's Addgene catalogue record and pLannotate feature annotations shown in this document.]
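Description:
pUBQ10:LLFLS2-1 is a large (about 19.6 kb) binary plant expression vector built on the Gateway destination vector pGWB14, in which the original promoter was replaced by the Arabidopsis UBQ10 (polyubiquitin) promoter. The backbone outside the T-DNA carries broad-host-range IncP replication functions (oriV with the trfA replication protein), an oriT with traJ for conjugative mobilisation, and an aphA-3 kanamycin resistance gene used for bacterial selection. It also contains remnants of tetracycline resistance genes, an IS1 element and a partial ColE1-type origin. This is the layout expected of a plasmid that is maintained in E. coli and moved into Agrobacterium for T-DNA delivery, although the record does not state the delivery route.

Between the nopaline-type right and left border repeats lie three cassettes. Next to the right border is a NOS promoter–NeoR/KanR–NOS terminator unit, and next to the left border is a CaMV 35S promoter–HygR–NOS terminator unit in the opposite orientation. Hygromycin is the plant selectable marker listed in the catalogue. Between them sits the payload, the FLS2-1 (flagellin sensing 2) coding sequence from 'Frost Lisbon' lemon (Citrus limon). It is flanked by attB1 and attB2 sites left by Gateway recombination and is followed by a 3xHA epitope tag at the C-terminal end and a NOS terminator. The UBQ10 promoter is not annotated in the feature table but presumably occupies the unannotated stretch upstream of attB1. The automated annotation also recognises only fragments of the insert, by homology to rice and Arabidopsis FLS2.

FLS2 is the pattern-recognition receptor kinase that perceives the bacterial flagellin epitope flg22. The construct provides constitutive expression of an HA-detectable citrus receptor in plants, and the associated publication concerns microbial feature perception and immune receptor conservation in citrus and the wider Rutaceae family.
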