Addgene plasmid #202187: pUBQ10:LLFLS2-1
Purpose: Express 'Frost Lisbon' Lemon FLS2-1 gene under the UBQ10 promoter
Depositing lab: Gitta Coaker. Depositing organization: University of California, Davis. Publication: Variation in microbial feature perception in the Rutaceae family with immune receptor conservation in citrus. Trinh J, Li T, Franco JY, Toruno TY, Stevens DM, Thapa SP, Wong J, Pineda R, Avila de Dios E, Kahn TL, Seymour DK, Ramadugu C, Coaker GL. Plant Physiol. 2023 May 5:kiad263. doi: 10.1093/plphys/kiad263. PubMed 37144828.
Backbone
  Vector backbone: pGWB14
  Modifications to backbone: Modified promoter to UBQ10 promoter
  Vector type: Plant Expression
  Selectable markers: Hygromycin
Growth in bacteria
  Bacterial resistance: Kanamycin, 50 μg/mL
  Growth temperature: 37°C
  Growth strain: DH5alpha
  Copy number: Unknown
Gene/Insert
  Gene/Insert name: Flagellin sensing 2 (alt name: FLS2)
  Species: Citrus limon
  GenBank ID: OP718788
  Promoter: AtUBQ10
  Tag / fusion protein: HA
  Cloning method: Gateway Cloning
  Sequencing primers: 5′ M13F; 3′ M13R
Terms and licenses: Academic/Nonprofit Terms; Industry Terms: Not Available to Industry
How to cite: pUBQ10:LLFLS2-1 was a gift from Gitta Coaker (Addgene plasmid # 202187 ; http://n2t.net/addgene:202187 ; RRID:Addgene_202187)
